Addgene plasmid #103515: LSB-hsa-miR-412-3p
Purpose: Used to sense miRNA activity using fluorescence based tools. hsa-miR-412-3p target in 3' UTR of of mKate. miRNA activity can be measured by the repression of mKate2 relative to EBFP2 fluorescent proteins . Plasmid is inherently unstable; please see Depositor Comments
Depositing lab: Ron Weiss. Depositing organization: Massachusetts Institute of Technology. Publication: A mixed antagonistic/synergistic miRNA repression model enables accurate predictions of multi-input miRNA sensor activity. Gam JJ, Babb J, Weiss R. Nat Commun. 2018 Jun 22;9(1):2430. doi: 10.1038/s41467-018-04575-0. PubMed 29934631.
Backbone
  Vector backbone: Low Sensor Backbone (LSB)
  Vector type: Mammalian Expression, Synthetic Biology
Growth in bacteria
  Bacterial resistance: Ampicillin and Kanamycin, 100 & 50 μg/mL
  Growth temperature: 30°C
  Growth strain: NEB Stable
  Copy number: High Copy
Gene/Insert
  Gene/Insert name: hsa-miR-412-3p target
  Species: H. sapiens (human)
  Entrez Gene: MIR411 (a.k.a. MIRN411, hsa-mir-411, mir-411)
  Promoter: EF-1a
  Cloning method: Gibson Cloning
Terms and licenses: Academic/Nonprofit Terms; Industry Terms: Not Available to Industry
Depositor comments: Please note that this plasmid is inherently unstable due to a repeating poly A element. We recommend performing a diagnostic digest on multiple colonies upon receipt. The depositors would like to note the presence of several discrepancies between the depositor sequence and physical plasmid sequence. In particular, the sequences upstream and downstream of the puromycin coding region have 10 bp insertions which do not affect the ability to perform puromycin selection. The sequences for those regions within the physical plasmids are as follows: Upstream of Puro: GAATTCGACCGCCTGTCTCAAGGTGCCACC; Downstream of Puro: GCTTTGAGACTACGCGTGAATTCACTCCTC.
How to cite: LSB-hsa-miR-412-3p was a gift from Ron Weiss (Addgene plasmid # 103515 ; http://n2t.net/addgene:103515 ; RRID:Addgene_103515)
