[The description below was written by a language model from this plasmid's Addgene catalogue record and pLannotate feature annotations shown in this document.]
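Description:
LSB-hsa-miR-412-3p is a mammalian expression and synthetic-biology plasmid built on the Low Sensor Backbone (LSB), designed to report the activity of a single human microRNA by ratiometric fluorescence. It is propagated in E. coli from a high-copy ColE1/pUC-type origin and carries both AmpR (β-lactamase) and KanR (aph(3')-Ia), so it is selected with ampicillin plus kanamycin. A puromycin N-acetyltransferase coding sequence followed by a β-globin poly(A) region provides for puromycin selection in mammalian cells, although the feature table annotates no dedicated mammalian promoter directly upstream of it. Remnants of a lac promoter/operator region are also present in the backbone.

The payload is two parallel transcription units in the same orientation, each driven by the human EF-1α core promoter with its intron A and terminated by a rabbit β-globin polyadenylation signal. The attB4, attB1 and attB2 sites flanking the promoters and coding sequences are scars of Gateway-style assembly. The first unit encodes the red fluorescent protein mKate2, whose 3' UTR contains the hsa-miR-412-3p target. This target is not separately annotated, but presumably lies between the mKate2 coding sequence and its poly(A) signal. The second unit encodes the blue protein EBFP2 without a target site and serves as an internal normaliser for delivery and expression. When miR-412-3p is active in transfected cells, mKate2 output falls relative to EBFP2, giving a per-cell measure of miRNA repression.

The catalogue links the insert to the MIR411 gene entry, which does not match the construct name. The depositor notes that the repeated poly(A) elements make the plasmid inherently unstable, and that the physical plasmid differs from the depositor sequence by short insertions flanking the puromycin coding region. These insertions reportedly do not affect selection.
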