Features (pLannotate 1.2.2; 28 found; start..end, strand, type, name):
     87..675     -  rep_origin     ori: high-copy-number ColE1/pMB1/pBR322/pUC origin of replication
    846..1706    -  CDS            AmpR: β-lactamase; bla; confers resistance to ampicillin, carbenicillin, and related antibiotics
   1707..1778    -  promoter       AmpR promoter: bla
   1857..2456    +  CDS            PuroR: puromycin N-acetyltransferase; pac from Streptomyces alboniger; confers resistance to puromycin
   2461..2541    +  CDS            HBB (fragment): HBB_PONPY - Experimental evidence at transcript level: Swiss-Prot protein existence level 2. Involved in oxygen transport from the lung to the various peripheral tissues. From Pongo pygmaeus (Bornean orangutan).
   2612..2667    +  polyA_signal   β-globin poly(A) signal: rabbit β-globin polyadenylation signal (Gil and Proudfoot, 1987)
   3646..3666    +  protein_bind   attB4: mutant version of attB; core recombination site for the Gateway® BP reaction BP Clonase™
   3734..3945    +  promoter       EF-1α core promoter: core promoter for human elongation factor EF-1α
   3946..4884    +  intron         EF-1α intron A: intron upstream of the start codon of human EF-1α
   4911..4931    +  protein_bind   attB1: mutant version of attB; core recombination site for the Gateway® BP reaction BP Clonase™
   4951..5646    +  CDS            mKate2: mKate2 is a basic (constitutively fluorescent) red fluorescent protein published in 2009, derived from Entacmaea quadricolor. It is reported to be a rapidly-maturing monomer with moderate acid sensitivity.
   5666..5690    -  protein_bind   attB2: mutant version of attB; recombination site for the Gateway® BP reaction BP Clonase™
   5838..5912    +  CDS            HBB (fragment): HBB_PONPY - Experimental evidence at transcript level: Swiss-Prot protein existence level 2. Involved in oxygen transport from the lung to the various peripheral tissues. From Pongo pygmaeus (Bornean orangutan).
   5983..6038    +  polyA_signal   β-globin poly(A) signal: rabbit β-globin polyadenylation signal (Gil and Proudfoot, 1987)
   6422..6447    +  misc_feature   SA: splice acceptor site
   7119..7139    +  protein_bind   attB4: mutant version of attB; core recombination site for the Gateway® BP reaction BP Clonase™
   7207..7418    +  promoter       EF-1α core promoter: core promoter for human elongation factor EF-1α
   7419..8357    +  intron         EF-1α intron A: intron upstream of the start codon of human EF-1α
   8384..8404    +  protein_bind   attB1: mutant version of attB; core recombination site for the Gateway® BP reaction BP Clonase™
   8415..9131    +  CDS            EBFP2: EBFP2 is a basic (constitutively fluorescent) blue fluorescent protein published in 2007, derived from Aequorea victoria. It is reported to be a rapidly-maturing monomer with moderate acid sensitivity.
   9139..9163    -  protein_bind   attB2: mutant version of attB; recombination site for the Gateway® BP reaction BP Clonase™
   9167..9247    +  CDS            HBB (fragment): HBB_PONPY - Experimental evidence at transcript level: Swiss-Prot protein existence level 2. Involved in oxygen transport from the lung to the various peripheral tissues. From Pongo pygmaeus (Bornean orangutan).
   9318..9373    +  polyA_signal   β-globin poly(A) signal: rabbit β-globin polyadenylation signal (Gil and Proudfoot, 1987)
   9756..9778    -  protein_bind   lac operator (fragment): The lac repressor binds to the lac operator to inhibit transcription in E. coli. This inhibition can be relieved by adding lactose or isopropyl-β-D-thiogalactopyranoside (IPTG). lac repressor encoded by lacI
   9782..9812    -  promoter       lac promoter: promoter for the E. coli lac operon
   9827..9848    -  protein_bind   CAP binding site: CAP binding activates transcription in the presence of cAMP. E. coli catabolite activator protein
   9861..9900    -  CDS            lacI (fragment): lac repressor; lacI; The lac repressor binds to the lac operator to inhibit transcription in E. coli. This inhibition can be relieved by adding lactose or isopropyl-β-D-thiogalactopyranoside (IPTG).
  10073..10882   +  CDS            KanR: aminoglycoside phosphotransferase; aph(3')-Ia; confers resistance to kanamycin in bacteria or G418 (Geneticin®) in eukaryotes
>Addgene plasmid #103515 | LSB-hsa-miR-412-3p | depositor full sequence | sequence record 196077 | Full Sequence
AATTGAGGGGATAACGCAGGAAAGAACATGTGAGCAAAAGGCCAGCAAAAGGCCAGGAACCGTAAAAAGG
CCGCGTTGCTGGCGTTTTTCCATAGGCTCCGCCCCCCTGACGAGCATCACAAAAATCGACGCTCAAGTCA
GAGGTGGCGAAACCCGACAGGACTATAAAGATACCAGGCGTTTCCCCCTGGAAGCTCCCTCGTGCGCTCT
CCTGTTCCGACCCTGCCGCTTACCGGATACCTGTCCGCCTTTCTCCCTTCGGGAAGCGTGGCGCTTTCTC
ATAGCTCACGCTGTAGGTATCTCAGTTCGGTGTAGGTCGTTCGCTCCAAGCTGGGCTGTGTGCACGAACC
CCCCGTTCAGCCCGACCGCTGCGCCTTATCCGGTAACTATCGTCTTGAGTCCAACCCGGTAAGACACGAC
TTATCGCCACTGGCAGCAGCCACTGGTAACAGGATTAGCAGAGCGAGGTATGTAGGCGGTGCTACAGAGT
TCTTGAAGTGGTGGCCTAACTACGGCTACACTAGAAGAACAGTATTTGGTATCTGCGCTCTGCTGAAGCC
AGTTACCTTCGGAAAAAGAGTTGGTAGCTCTTGATCCGGCAAACAAACCACCGCTGGTAGCGGTGGTTTT
TTTGTTTGCAAGCAGCAGATTACGCGCAGAAAAAAAGGATCTCAAGAAGATCCTTTGATCTTTTCTACGG
GGTCTGACGCTCAGTGGAACGAAAACTCACGTTAAGGGATTTTGGTCATGAGATTATCAAAAAGGATCTT
CACCTAGATCCTTTTAAATTAAAAATGAAGTTTTAAATCAATCTAAAGTATATATGAGTAAACTTGGTCT
GACAGTTACCAATGCTTAATCAGTGAGGCACCTATCTCAGCGATCTGTCTATTTCGTTCATCCATAGTTG
CCTGACTCCCCGTCGTGTAGATAACTACGATACGGGAGGGCTTACCATCTGGCCCCAGTGCTGCAATGAT
ACCGCGAGAACCACGCTCACCGGCTCCAGATTTATCAGCAATAAACCAGCCAGCCGGAAGGGCCGAGCGC
AGAAGTGGTCCTGCAACTTTATCCGCCTCCATCCAGTCTATTAATTGTTGCCGGGAAGCTAGAGTAAGTA
GTTCGCCAGTTAATAGTTTGCGCAACGTTGTTGCCATTGCTACAGGCATCGTGGTGTCACGCTCGTCGTT
TGGTATGGCTTCATTCAGCTCCGGTTCCCAACGATCAAGGCGAGTTACATGATCCCCCATGTTGTGCAAA
AAAGCGGTTAGCTCCTTCGGTCCTCCGATCGTTGTCAGAAGTAAGTTGGCCGCAGTGTTATCACTCATGG
TTATGGCAGCACTGCATAATTCTCTTACTGTCATGCCATCCGTAAGATGCTTTTCTGTGACTGGTGAGTA
CTCAACCAAGTCATTCTGAGAATAGTGTATGCGGCGACCGAGTTGCTCTTGCCCGGCGTCAATACGGGAT
AATACCGCGCCACATAGCAGAACTTTAAAAGTGCTCATCATTGGAAAACGTTCTTCGGGGCGAAAACTCT
CAAGGATCTTACCGCTGTTGAGATCCAGTTCGATGTAACCCACTCGTGCACCCAACTGATCTTCAGCATC
TTTTACTTTCACCAGCGTTTCTGGGTGAGCAAAAACAGGAAGGCAAAATGCCGCAAAAAAGGGAATAAGG
GCGACACGGAAATGTTGAATACTCATACTCTTCCTTTTTCAATATTATTGAAGCATTTATCAGGGTTATT
GTCTCATGAGCGGATACATATTTGAATGTAGCTCCGAATTTCTCGAGGGCTTGTCGACGACGGCGGTCTC
CGTCGTCAGGATCATGAATTCGACCCGCCTGCCACCATGACCGAGTACAAGCCCACGGTGCGCCTCGCCA
CCCGCGACGACGTCCCCCGGGCCGTACGCACCCTCGCCGCCGCGTTCGCCGACTACCCCGCCACGCGCCA
CACCGTCGACCCGGACCGCCACATCGAGCGGGTCACCGAGCTGCAAGAACTCTTCCTCACGCGCGTCGGG
CTCGACATCGGCAAGGTGTGGGTCGCGGACGACGGCGCCGCGGTGGCGGTCTGGACCACGCCGGAGAGCG
TCGAAGCGGGGGCGGTGTTCGCCGAGATCGGCCCGCGCATGGCCGAGTTGAGCGGTTCCCGGCTGGCCGC
GCAGCAACAGATGGAAGGCCTCCTGGCGCCGCACCGGCCCAAGGAGCCCGCGTGGTTCCTGGCCACCGTC
GGCGTCTCGCCCGACCACCAGGGCAAGGGTCTGGGCAGCGCCGTCGTGCTCCCCGGAGTGGAGGCGGCCG
AGCGCGCCGGGGTGCCCGCCTTCCTGGAGACATCCGCGCCCCGCAACCTCCCCTTCTACGAGCGGCTCGG
CTTCACCGTCACCGCCGACGTCGAGGTGCCCGAAGGACCGCGCACCTGGTGCATGACCCGCAAGCCCGGT
GCCTGATACGCGTGAATTCACTCCTCAGGTGCAGGCTGCCTATCAGAAGGTGGTGGCTGGTGTGGCCAAT
GCCCTGGCTCACAAATACCACTGAGATCTTTTTCCCTCTGCCAAAAATTATGGGGACATCATGAAGCCCC
TTGAGCATCTGACTTCTGGCTAATAAAGGAAATTTATTTTCATTGCAATAGTGTGTTGGAATTTTTTGTG
TCTCTCACTCGGAAGGACATATGGGAGGGCAAATCATTTAAAACATCAGAATGAGTATTTGGTTTAGAGT
TTGGCAACATATGCCCATATGCTGGCTGCCATGAACAAAGGTTGGCTATAAAGAGGTCATCAGTATATGA
AACAGCCCCCTGCTGTCCATTCCTTATTCCATAGAAAAGCCTTGACTTGAGGTTAGATTTTTTTTATATT
TTGTTTTGTGTTATTTTTTTCTTTAACATCCCTAAAATTTTCCTTACATGTTTTACTAGCCAGATTTTTC
CTCCTCTCCTGACTACTCCCAGTCATAGCTGTCCCTCTTCTCTTATGGAGATCCCTCGACCTGCAGCCCA
AGCTTGAATTCTCTAGAATTACCCTGTTATCCCTATGCTTGGTTTACCGAGCTCTTATTGGTTTTCAAAC
TTCATTGACTGTGCCCAACGCGCCTGGGAGCTCACGGGGACAGCCCCCCCCCAAAGCCCCCAGGGATGTA
ATTACGTCCCTCCCCCGCTAGGGGGCAGCAGCGAGCCGCCCGGGGCTCCGCTCCGGTCCGGCGCTCCCCC
CGCATCCCCGAGCCGGCAGCGTGCGGGGACAGCCCGGGCACGGGGAAGGTGGCACGGGATCGCTTTCCTC
TGAACGCTTCTCGCTGCTCTTTGAGCCTGCAGACACCTGGGGGGATACGGGGAAAAAGCTAGGCTGAAAG
ACCGGTTCTTAGAATGACACGCGCCTGGGAGCTCACGGGGACAGCCCCCCCCCAAAGCCCCCAGGGATGT
AATTACGTCCCTCCCCCGCTAGGGGGCAGCAGCGAGCCGCCCGGGGCTCCGCTCCGGTCCGGCGCTCCCC
CCGCATCCCCGAGCCGGCAGCGTGCGGGGACAGCCCGGGCACGGGGAAGGTGGCACGGGATCGCTTTCCT
CTGAACGCTTCTCGCTGCTCTTTGAGCCTGCAGACACCTGGGGGGATACGGGGAAAAAGCTAACTTCTGA
GACGACAACTTTGTATAGAAAAGTTGGCTCCGAATTCGCCCTTGACAGCAGAGATCCAGTTTGGTTAATT
AATTGGCTCCGGTGCCCGTCAGTGGGCAGAGCGCACATCGCCCACAGTCCCCGAGAAGTTGTGGGGAGGG
GTCGGCAATTGAACCGGTGCCTAGAGAAGGTGGCGCGGGGTAAACTGGGAAAGTGATGTCGTGTACTGGC
TCCGCCTTTTTCCCGAGGGTGGGGGAGAACCGTATATAAGTGCAGTAGTCGCCGTGAACGTTCTTTTTCG
CAACGGGTTTGCCGCCAGAACACAGGTAAGTGCCGTGTGTGGTTCCCGCGGGCCTGGCCTCTTTACGGGT
TATGGCCCTTGCGTGCCTTGAATTACTTCCACCTGGCTGCAGTACGTGATTCTTGATCCCGAGCTTCGGG
TTGGAAGTGGGTGGGAGAGTTCGAGGCCTTGCGCTTAAGGAGCCCCTTCGCCTCGTGCTTGAGTTGAGGC
CTGGCCTGGGCGCTGGGGCCGCCGCGTGCGAATCTGGTGGCACCTTCGCGCCTGTCTCGCTGCTTTCGAT
AAGTCTCTAGCCATTTAAAATTTTTGATGACCTGCTGCGACGCTTTTTTTCTGGCAAGATAGTCTTGTAA
ATGCGGGCCAAGATCTGCACACTGGTATTTCGGTTTTTGGGGCCGCGGGCGGCGACGGGGCCCGTGCGTC
CCAGCGCACATGTTCGGCGAGGCGGGGCCTGCGAGCGCGGCCACCGAGAATCGGACGGGGGTAGTCTCAA
GCTGGCCGGCCTGCTCTGGTGCCTGGCCTCGCGCCGCCGTGTATCGCCCCGCCCTGGGCGGCAAGGCTGG
CCCGGTCGGCACCAGTTGCGTGAGCGGAAAGATGGCCGCTTCCCGGCCCTGCTGCAGGGAGCTCAAAATG
GAGGACGCGGCGCTCGGGAGAGCGGGCGGGTGAGTCACCCACACAAAGGAAAAGGGCCTTTCCGTCCTCA
GCCGTCGCTTCATGTGACTCCACGGAGTACCGGGCGCCGTCCAGGCACCTCGATTAGTTCTCGAGCTTTT
GGAGTACGTCGTCTTTAGGTTGGGGGGAGGGGTTTTATGCGATGGAGTTTCCCCACACTGAGTGGGTGGA
GACTGAAGTTAGGCCAGCTTGGCACTTGATGTAATTCTCCTTGGAATTTGCCCTTTTTGAGTTTGGATCT
TGGTTCATTCTCAAGCCTCAGACAGTGGTTCAAAGTTTTTTTCTTCCATTTCAGGTGTCGTGAGAAGGGC
GAATTCGACCCAAGTTTGTACAAAAAAGCAGGCTGGATCCAGGTGCCACCATGGTGAGCGAGCTGATTAA
GGAGAACATGCACATGAAGCTGTACATGGAGGGCACCGTGAACAACCACCACTTCAAGTGCACATCCGAG
GGCGAAGGCAAGCCCTACGAGGGCACCCAGACCATGAGAATCAAGGCGGTCGAGGGCGGCCCTCTCCCCT
TCGCCTTCGACATCCTGGCTACCAGCTTCATGTACGGCAGCAAAACCTTCATCAACCACACCCAGGGCAT
CCCCGACTTCTTTAAGCAGTCCTTCCCCGAGGGCTTCACATGGGAGAGAGTCACCACATACGAAGATGGG
GGCGTGCTGACCGCTACCCAGGACACCAGCCTCCAGGACGGCTGCCTCATCTACAACGTCAAGATCAGAG
GGGTGAACTTCCCATCCAACGGCCCTGTGATGCAGAAGAAAACACTCGGCTGGGAGGCCTCCACCGAGAC
ACTGTACCCCGCTGACGGCGGCCTGGAAGGCAGAGCCGACATGGCCCTGAAGCTCGTGGGCGGGGGCCAC
CTGATCTGCAACCTTAAGACCACATACAGATCCAAGAAACCCGCTAAGAACCTCAAGATGCCCGGCGTCT
ACTATGTGGACAGGAGACTGGAAAGAATCAAGGAGGCCGACAAAGAGACATACGTCGAGCAGCACGAGGT
GGCTGTGGCCAGATACTGCGACCTCCCTAGCAAACTGGGGCACAAACTTAATTGAGAATTCTACCACCCA
GCTTTCTTGTACAAAGTGGTACGTCTCAAGACCAGAGGTCTCTGCTTGCGGCAAGACGGCTAGTGGACCA
GGTGAAGTACGGCTAGTGGACCAGGTGAAGTACGGCTAGTGGACCAGGTGAAGTACGGCTAGTGGACCAG
GTGAAGTCAACCAGAAGAGACCTGTGCTTCACTCCTCAGGTGCAGGCTGCCTATCAGAAGGTGGTGGCTG
GTGTGGCCAATGCCCTGGCTCACAAATACCACTGAGATCTTTTTCCCTCTGCCAAAAATTATGGGGACAT
CATGAAGCCCCTTGAGCATCTGACTTCTGGCTAATAAAGGAAATTTATTTTCATTGCAATAGTGTGTTGG
AATTTTTTGTGTCTCTCACTCGGAAGGACATATGGGAGGGCAAATCATTTAAAACATCAGAATGAGTATT
TGGTTTAGAGTTTGGCAACATATGCCCATATGCTGGCTGCCATGAACAAAGGTTGGCTATAAAGAGGTCA
TCAGTATATGAAACAGCCCCCTGCTGTCCATTCCTTATTCCATAGAAAAGCCTTGACTTGAGGTTAGATT
TTTTTTATATTTTGTTTTGTGTTATTTTTTTCTTTAACATCCCTAAAATTTTCCTTACATGTTTTACTAG
CCAGATTTTTCCTCCTCTCCTGACTACTCCCAGTCATAGCTGTCCCTCTTCTCTTATGGAGATCCCGAGC
GGTGCGTTTTTATGCTTGTAGTATTGTATAATGTTTTTAAGATCCAAGCTTCTGACCTCTTCTCTTCCTC
CCACAGGGCCTCGAGACAATTGCATCGATGGTACCAGTGAAAGTCTGCAATGAATTCGAGTTGGCGCGCC
TGTCATTCTAAATCTCTCTTTCAGCCTAAAGCTTTTTCCCCGTATCCCCCCAGGTGTCTGCAGGCTCAAA
GAGCAGCGAGAAGCGTTCAGAGGAAAGCGATCCCGTGCCACCTTCCCCGTGCCCGGGCTGTCCCCGCACG
CTGCCGGCTCGGGGATGCGGGGGGAGCGCCGGACCGGAGCGGAGCCCCGGGCGGCTCGCTGCTGCCCCCT
AGCGGGGGAGGGACGTAATTACATCCCTGGGGGCTTTGGGAGGGGGCTGTCCCCGTGAGCTCCCAGGCGC
GCCTGTCATTCTAAATCTCTCTTTCAGCCTAAAGCTTTTTCCCCGTATCCCCCCAGGTGTCTGCAGGCTC
AAAGAGCAGCGAGAAGCGTTCAGAGGAAAGCGATCCCGTGCCACCTTCCCCGTGCCCGGGCTGTCCCCGC
ACGCTGCCGGCTCGGGGATGCGGGGGGAGCGCCGGACCGGAGCGGAGCCCCGGGCGGCTCGCTGCTGCCC
CCTAGCGGGGGAGGGACGTAATTACATCCCTGGGGGCTTTGGGGGGGGGCTGTCCCCGTGAGCTCCCAGG
CGCGCCAACTCGGTACCGTATCGATGTCGACGTTAACGCTAGTGATATCAACTTTGTATAGAAAAGTTGG
CTCCGAATTCGCCCTTGACAGCAGAGATCCAGTTTGGTTAATTAATTGGCTCCGGTGCCCGTCAGTGGGC
AGAGCGCACATCGCCCACAGTCCCCGAGAAGTTGTGGGGAGGGGTCGGCAATTGAACCGGTGCCTAGAGA
AGGTGGCGCGGGGTAAACTGGGAAAGTGATGTCGTGTACTGGCTCCGCCTTTTTCCCGAGGGTGGGGGAG
AACCGTATATAAGTGCAGTAGTCGCCGTGAACGTTCTTTTTCGCAACGGGTTTGCCGCCAGAACACAGGT
AAGTGCCGTGTGTGGTTCCCGCGGGCCTGGCCTCTTTACGGGTTATGGCCCTTGCGTGCCTTGAATTACT
TCCACCTGGCTGCAGTACGTGATTCTTGATCCCGAGCTTCGGGTTGGAAGTGGGTGGGAGAGTTCGAGGC
CTTGCGCTTAAGGAGCCCCTTCGCCTCGTGCTTGAGTTGAGGCCTGGCCTGGGCGCTGGGGCCGCCGCGT
GCGAATCTGGTGGCACCTTCGCGCCTGTCTCGCTGCTTTCGATAAGTCTCTAGCCATTTAAAATTTTTGA
TGACCTGCTGCGACGCTTTTTTTCTGGCAAGATAGTCTTGTAAATGCGGGCCAAGATCTGCACACTGGTA
TTTCGGTTTTTGGGGCCGCGGGCGGCGACGGGGCCCGTGCGTCCCAGCGCACATGTTCGGCGAGGCGGGG
CCTGCGAGCGCGGCCACCGAGAATCGGACGGGGGTAGTCTCAAGCTGGCCGGCCTGCTCTGGTGCCTGGC
CTCGCGCCGCCGTGTATCGCCCCGCCCTGGGCGGCAAGGCTGGCCCGGTCGGCACCAGTTGCGTGAGCGG
AAAGATGGCCGCTTCCCGGCCCTGCTGCAGGGAGCTCAAAATGGAGGACGCGGCGCTCGGGAGAGCGGGC
GGGTGAGTCACCCACACAAAGGAAAAGGGCCTTTCCGTCCTCAGCCGTCGCTTCATGTGACTCCACGGAG
TACCGGGCGCCGTCCAGGCACCTCGATTAGTTCTCGAGCTTTTGGAGTACGTCGTCTTTAGGTTGGGGGG
AGGGGTTTTATGCGATGGAGTTTCCCCACACTGAGTGGGTGGAGACTGAAGTTAGGCCAGCTTGGCACTT
GATGTAATTCTCCTTGGAATTTGCCCTTTTTGAGTTTGGATCTTGGTTCATTCTCAAGCCTCAGACAGTG
GTTCAAAGTTTTTTTCTTCCATTTCAGGTGTCGTGAGAAGGGCGAATTCGACCCAAGTTTGTACAAAAAA
GCAGGCTCGCCACCATGGTGAGCAAGGGCGAGGAGCTGTTCACCGGGGTGGTGCCCATCCTGGTCGAGCT
GGACGGCGACGTAAACGGCCACAAGTTCAGCGTGAGGGGCGAGGGCGAGGGCGATGCCACCAACGGCAAG
CTGACCCTGAAGTTCATCTGCACCACCGGCAAGCTGCCCGTGCCCTGGCCCACCCTCGTGACCACCCTGA
GCCACGGCGTGCAGTGCTTCGCCCGCTACCCCGACCACATGAAGCAGCACGACTTCTTCAAGTCCGCCAT
GCCCGAAGGCTACGTCCAGGAGCGCACCATCTTCTTCAAGGACGACGGCACCTACAAGACCCGCGCCGAG
GTGAAGTTCGAGGGCGACACCCTAGTGAACCGCATCGAGCTGAAGGGCGTCGACTTCAAGGAGGACGGCA
ACATCCTGGGGCACAAGCTGGAGTACAACTTCAACAGCCACAACATCTATATCATGGCCGTCAAGCAGAA
GAACGGCATCAAGGTGAACTTCAAGATCCGCCACAACGTGGAGGACGGCAGCGTGCAGCTCGCCGACCAC
TACCAGCAGAACACCCCCATCGGCGACGGCCCCGTGCTGCTGCCCGACAGCCACTACCTGAGCACCCAGT
CCGTGCTGAGCAAAGACCCCAACGAGAAGCGCGATCACATGGTCCTGCTGGAGTTCCGCACCGCCGCCGG
GATCACTCTCGGCATGGACGAGCTGTACAAGTAATACCACCCAGCTTTCTTGTACAAAGTGGTACGCGTG
AATTCACTCCTCAGGTGCAGGCTGCCTATCAGAAGGTGGTGGCTGGTGTGGCCAATGCCCTGGCTCACAA
ATACCACTGAGATCTTTTTCCCTCTGCCAAAAATTATGGGGACATCATGAAGCCCCTTGAGCATCTGACT
TCTGGCTAATAAAGGAAATTTATTTTCATTGCAATAGTGTGTTGGAATTTTTTGTGTCTCTCACTCGGAA
GGACATATGGGAGGGCAAATCATTTAAAACATCAGAATGAGTATTTGGTTTAGAGTTTGGCAACATATGC
CCATATGCTGGCTGCCATGAACAAAGGTTGGCTATAAAGAGGTCATCAGTATATGAAACAGCCCCCTGCT
GTCCATTCCTTATTCCATAGAAAAGCCTTGACTTGAGGTTAGATTTTTTTTATATTTTGTTTTGTGTTAT
TTTTTTCTTTAACATCCCTAAAATTTTCCTTACATGTTTTACTAGCCAGATTTTTCCTCCTCTCCTGACT
ACTCCCAGTCATAGCTGTCCCTCTTCTCTTATGGAGATCCCTCGACCTGCAGCCCAAGCTTGGCGTAATC
ATGGTCATAGCTGTTTCCTGTGTGAAATTGTTATCCGCTCACAATTCCACACAACATACGAGCCGGAAGC
ATAAAGTGTAAAGCCTGGGGTGCCTAATGAGTGAGCTAACTCACATTAATTGCGTTGCGCTCACTGCCCG
CTTTCCAGTCGGGAAACCTGTCGTGCCAGCGGATCGACAGTACTAAGCTTGGTCTAATACCCAATCTCTC
GTCTTATCCAGATGTTTTATACGCCTCTGGCCCGTGTCTCAAAATCTCTGATGTTACATTGCACAAGATA
AAATAATATCATCATGAACAATAAAACTGTCTGCTTACATAAACAGTAATACAAGGGGTGTTATGAGCCA
TATTCAACGGGAAACGTCGAGGCCGCGATTAAATTCCAACATGGATGCTGATTTATATGGGTATAAATGG
GCTCGCGATAATGTCGGGCAATCAGGTGCGACAATCTATCGCTTGTATGGGAAGCCCGATGCGCCAGAGT
TGTTTCTGAAACATGGCAAAGGTAGCGTTGCCAATGATGTTACAGATGAGATGGTCAGACTAAACTGGCT
GACGGAATTTATGCCTCTTCCGACCATCAAGCATTTTATCCGTACTCCTGATGATGCATGGTTACTCACC
ACTGCGATCCCCGGAAAAACAGCATTCCAGGTATTAGAAGAATATCCTGATTCAGGTGAAAATATTGTTG
ATGCGCTGGCAGTGTTCCTGCGCCGGTTGCATTCGATTCCTGTTTGTAATTGTCCTTTTAACAGCGATCG
CGTATTTCGTCTCGCTCAGGCGCAATCACGAATGAATAACGGTTTGGTTGATGCGAGTGATTTTGATGAC
GAGCGTAATGGCTGGCCTGTTGAACAAGTCTGGAAAGAAATGCATAAACTTTTGCCATTCTCACCGGATT
CAGTCGTCACTCATGGTGATTTCTCACTTGATAACCTTATTTTTGACGAGGGGAAATTAATAGGTTGTAT
TGATGTTGGACGAGTCGGAATCGCAGACCGATACCAGGATCTTGCCATCCTATGGAACTGCCTCGGTGAG
TTTTCTCCTTCATTACAGAAACGGCTTTTTCAAAAATATGGTATTGATAATCCTGATATGAATAAATTGC
AGTTTCATTTGATGCTCGATGAGTTTTTCTAATCAGAATTGGTTAATTGGTTGTAACACTGGCAGAGCAT
TACGCTGACTTGACGGGACGGCGCAAGCTCATGACCAAAATCCCTTAACGTGAGTTACGCGTCGTTCCAC
TGAGCGTCAGAGGTATCACTAGTATTACAGAGGTAAGTTATAACAGTCGCCTAACCC
