>Addgene plasmid #103515 | LSB-hsa-miR-412-3p | depositor partial sequence | sequence record 196078 | hsa-miR-412-3p target
ACGGCTAGTGGACCAGGTGAAGT
