>Addgene plasmid #103515 | LSB-hsa-miR-412-3p | addgene partial sequence | sequence record 272163 | mKate2-F 5'-ACCCGCTAAGAACCTCAAGA-3'
CAAAGAGACATACGTCGAGCAGCACGAGGTGGCTGTGGCCAGATACTGCGACCTCCCTAGCAAACTGGGG
CACAAACTTAATTGAGAATTCTACCACCCAGCTTTCTTGTACAAAGTGGTACGTCTCAAGACCAGAGGTC
TCTGCTTGCGGCAAGACGGCTAGTGGACCAGGTGAAGTACGGCTAGTGGACCAGGTGAAGTACGGCTAGT
GGACCAGGTGAAGTACGGCTAGTGGACCAGGTGAAGTCAACCAGAAGAGACCTGTGCTTCACTCCTCAGG
TGCAGGCTGCCTATCAGAAGGTGGTGGCTGGTGTGGCCAATGCCCTGGCTCACAAATACCACTGAGATCT
TTTTCCCTCTGCCAAAAATTATGGGGACATCATGAAGCCCCTTGAGCATCTGACTTCTGGCTAATAAAGG
AAATTTATTTTCATTGCAATAGTGTGTTGGAATTTTTTGTGTCTCTCACTCGGAAGGACATATGGGAGGG
CAAATCATTTAAAACATCAGAATGAGTATTTGGTTTAGAGTTTGGCAACATATGCCCATATGCTGGCTGC
CATGAACAAAGGTTGGCTATAAAGAGGTCATCAGTATATGAAACAGCCCCCTGCTGTCCATTCCTTATTC
CATAGAAAAGCCTTGACTTGAGG
